Addgene plasmid #103982: pEB1-mEmerald
Purpose: Plasmid encoding mEmerald
Depositing lab: Philippe Cluzel. Depositing organization: Harvard University. Publication: Systematic characterization of maturation time of fluorescent proteins in living cells. Balleza E, Kim JM, Cluzel P. Nat Methods. 2018 Jan;15(1):47-51. doi: 10.1038/nmeth.4509. Epub 2017 Nov 20. PubMed 29320486.
Backbone
  Vector backbone: pEB1
  Backbone size w/o insert (bp): 3674
  Total vector size (bp): 4391
  Modifications to backbone: Derived from pUA66. Inserted constitutive promoter proC. Replaced original insert with FP of interest.
  Vector type: Bacterial Expression ; Low copy
Growth in bacteria
  Bacterial resistance: Kanamycin, 50 μg/mL
  Growth temperature: 37°C
  Growth strain: MG1655
  Copy number: Low Copy
Gene/Insert
  Gene/Insert name: mEmerald
  Species: Synthetic
  Insert size (bp): 717
  Mutation: Mutations relative to wild-type GFP (F64L, S65T, S72A, N149K, M153T, I167T, A206K)
  Promoter: proC
  Cloning method: Gibson Cloning
  Sequencing primers: 5′ GCGTATCACGAGGCCCTTTC; 3′ AAAGGGAAAACTGTCCATATGCAC
Terms and licenses: Academic/Nonprofit Terms; Industry Terms: Not Available to Industry
Depositor comments: This FP derives from wtGFP. In this plasmid, the FP is coded with the original wtGFP nucleotide coding sequence except where mutations specific to the FP occur (see map). Please see "Notes On Plasmids In This Collection" document for further details and references.
How to cite: pEB1-mEmerald was a gift from Philippe Cluzel (Addgene plasmid # 103982 ; http://n2t.net/addgene:103982 ; RRID:Addgene_103982)
