[The description below was written by a language model from this plasmid's Addgene catalogue record and pLannotate feature annotations shown in this document.]
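Description:
pEB1-mEmerald is a low-copy bacterial expression plasmid of about 4.4 kb that produces the green fluorescent protein mEmerald constitutively in Escherichia coli. Its pEB1 backbone derives from pUA66, modified by inserting the constitutive proC promoter and swapping the original insert for the fluorescent protein of interest by Gibson assembly. Replication depends on the pSC101 origin together with the plasmid-encoded Rep101 (RepA) initiator protein, a pairing that holds the plasmid at low copy number. Selection is by kanamycin, conferred by a neo/nptII aminoglycoside phosphotransferase gene that is followed by a phage lambda t0 terminator. A short tnpA fragment annotated next to the resistance gene is probably a non-functional remnant of the Tn5 transposon from which this marker originates.

The payload is a 717 bp mEmerald coding sequence, picked up by the annotation as a GFP-family open reading frame. It differs from wild-type Aequorea victoria GFP by the substitutions F64L, S65T, S72A, N149K, M153T, I167T and A206K. According to the depositor, the original wild-type GFP nucleotide sequence is retained everywhere except at the codons carrying these mutations, so variants in the same collection differ minimally at the DNA level. The proC promoter is recorded in the catalogue entry but is not called in the feature table; it presumably lies in the unannotated stretch upstream of the reading frame. Downstream sit a remnant of a pUC-type multiple cloning site and the rrnB T1 transcription terminator. The plasmid belongs to a set built for systematic comparison of fluorescent protein maturation times in living cells, where steady low-level expression from a uniform vector context allows properties of different proteins to be compared directly.
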