Features (pLannotate 1.2.2; 8 found; start..end, strand, type, name):
    203..918     +  CDS            GFP (fragment): Aequoria victoria green fluorescent protein
    927..946     +  misc_feature   MCS (fragment): pUC18/19 multiple cloning site
    957..1043    +  terminator     rrnB T1 terminator: Escherichia coli rrnB; transcription terminator T1 from the E. coli rrnB gene
   1581..2531    -  CDS            Rep101: RepA protein needed for replication with the pSC101 origin; rep101
   2579..2801    -  rep_origin     pSC101 ori: low-copy replication origin that requires the Rep101 protein
   3293..3387    -  terminator     lambda t0 terminator: transcription terminator from phage lambda
   3421..4212    -  CDS            neo: KKA2_KLEPN - Also known as kan, nptII. Experimental evidence at protein level: Swiss-Prot protein existence level 1. Resistance to kanamycin, neomycin, paromomycin, ribostamycin, butirosin and gentamicin B. From Klebsiella pneumoniae.
   4244..4363    -  CDS            tnpA (fragment): TN5P_ECOLX - Also known as tnp. Experimental evidence at protein level: Swiss-Prot protein existence level 1. Mediates transposition of transposon Tn5 by a 'cut and paste' mechanism. First, the monomeric transposase binds the 19 bp inverted DNA repeats flanking the transposon. Then, dimerization of the DNA- bound transposase creates a synaptic DNA complex. After nicking of the first DNA strand, excision of the transposon proceeds through a series of intermediates. The transposase then mediates the insertion of the transposon at a new site by strand transfer. The activity of the wild- type tran
>Addgene plasmid #103982 | pEB1-mEmerald | addgene full sequence | sequence record 200318 | Addgene NGS Result
ATAGGCGTATCACGAGGCCCTTTCGTCTTCACCACAGCTAACACCACGTCGTCCCTATCTGCTGCCCTAG
GTCTATGAGTGGTTGCTGGATAACTTTACGGGCATGCATAAGGCTCGTATGATATATTCAGGGAGACCAC
AACGGTTTCCCTCTACAAATAATTTTGTTTAACTTTTCTAGATTTAAGAAGGAGATATACATATGAGTAA
AGGAGAAGAACTTTTCACTGGAGTTGTCCCAATTCTTGTTGAATTAGATGGTGATGTTAATGGGCACAAA
TTTTCTGTCAGTGGAGAGGGTGAAGGTGATGCAACATACGGAAAACTTACCCTTAAATTTATTTGCACTA
CTGGAAAACTACCTGTTCCATGGCCAACACTTGTCACTACTCTGACTTATGGTGTTCAATGCTTTGCAAG
ATACCCAGATCATATGAAACAGCATGACTTTTTCAAGAGTGCCATGCCCGAAGGTTATGTACAGGAAAGA
ACTATATTTTTCAAAGATGACGGGAACTACAAGACACGTGCTGAAGTCAAGTTTGAAGGTGATACCCTTG
TTAATAGAATCGAGTTAAAAGGTATTGATTTTAAAGAAGATGGAAACATTCTTGGACACAAATTGGAATA
CAACTATAACTCACACAAGGTATACATCACGGCAGACAAACAAAAGAATGGAATCAAAGTTAACTTCAAA
ACTAGACACAACATTGAAGATGGAAGCGTTCAACTAGCAGACCATTATCAACAAAATACTCCAATTGGCG
ATGGCCCTGTCCTTTTACCAGACAACCATTACCTGTCCACACAATCTAAGCTTTCGAAAGATCCCAACGA
AAAGAGAGACCACATGGTCCTTCTTGAGTTTGTAACAGCTGCTGGGATTACACATGGCATGGATGAACTA
TACAAATAAATGTCCAGACCTGCAGGCATGCAAGCTCTAGAGGCATCAAATAAAACGAAAGGCTCAGTCG
AAAGACTGGGCCTTTCGTTTTATCTGTTGTTTGTCGGTGAACGCTCTCCTGAGTAGGACAAATCCGCCGC
CCTAGACCTAGGGTACGGGTTTTGCTGCCCGCAAACGGGCTGTTCTGGTGTTGCTAGTTTGTTATCAGAA
TCGCAGATCCGGCTTCAGCCGGTTTGCCGGCTGAAAGCGCTATTTCTTCCAGAATTGCCATGATTTTTTC
CCCACGGGAGGCGTCACTGGCTCCCGTGTTGTCGGCAGCTTTGATTCGATAAGCAGCATCGCCTGTTTCA
GGCTGTCTATGTGTGACTGTTGAGCTGTAACAAGTTGTCTCAGGTGTTCAATTTCATGTTCTAGTTGCTT
TGTTTTACTGGTTTCACCTGTTCTATTAGGTGTTACATGCTGTTCATCTGTTACATTGTCGATCTGTTCA
TGGTGAACAGCTTTGAATGCACCAAAAACTCGTAAAAGCTCTGATGTATCTATCTTTTTTACACCGTTTT
CATCTGTGCATATGGACAGTTTTCCCTTTGATATGTAACGGTGAACAGTTGTTCTACTTTTGTTTGTTAG
TCTTGATGCTTCACTGATAGATACAAGAGCCATAAGAACCTCAGATCCTTCCGTATTTAGCCAGTATGTT
CTCTAGTGTGGTTCGTTGTTTTTGCGTGAGCCATGAGAACGAACCATTGAGATCATACTTACTTTGCATG
TCACTCAAAAATTTTGCCTCAAAACTGGTGAGCTGAATTTTTGCAGTTAAAGCATCGTGTAGTGTTTTTC
TTAGTCCGTTATGTAGGTAGGAATCTGATGTAATGGTTGTTGGTATTTTGTCACCATTCATTTTTATCTG
GTTGTTCTCAAGTTCGGTTACGAGATCCATTTGTCTATCTAGTTCAACTTGGAAAATCAACGTATCAGTC
GGGCGGCCTCGCTTATCAACCACCAATTTCATATTGCTGTAAGTGTTTAAATCTTTACTTATTGGTTTCA
AAACCCATTGGTTAAGCCTTTTAAACTCATGGTAGTTATTTTCAAGCATTAACATGAACTTAAATTCATC
AAGGCTAATCTCTATATTTGCCTTGTGAGTTTTCTTTTGTGTTAGTTCTTTTAATAACCACTCATAAATC
CTCATAGAGTATTTGTTTTCAAAAGACTTAACATGTTCCAGATTATATTTTATGAATTTTTTTAACTGGA
AAAGATAAGGCAATATCTCTTCACTAAAAACTAATTCTAATTTTTCGCTTGAGAACTTGGCATAGTTTGT
CCACTGGAAAATCTCAAAGCCTTTAACCAAAGGATTCCTGATTTCCACAGTTCTCGTCATCAGCTCTCTG
GTTGCTTTAGCTAATACACCATAAGCATTTTCCCTACTGATGTTCATCATCTGAGCGTATTGGTTATAAG
TGAACGATACCGTCCGTTCTTTCCTTGTAGGGTTTTCAATCGTGGGGTTGAGTAGTGCCACACAGCATAA
AATTAGCTTGGTTTCATGCTCCGTTAAGTCATAGCGACTAATCGCTAGTTCATTTGCTTTGAAAACAACT
AATTCAGACATACATCTCAATTGGTCTAGGTGATTTTAATCACTATACCAATTGAGATGGGCTAGTCAAT
GATAATTACTAGTCCTTTTCCTTTGAGTTGTGGGTATCTGTAAATTCTGCTAGACCTTTGCTGGAAAACT
TGTAAATTCTGCTAGACCCTCTGTAAATTCCGCTAGACCTTTGTGTGTTTTTTTTGTTTATATTCAAGTG
GTTATAATTTATAGAATAAAGAAAGAATAAAAAAAGATAAAAAGAATAGATCCCAGCCCTGTGTATAACT
CACTACTTTAGTCAGTTCCGCAGTATTACAAAAGGATGTCGCAAACGCTGTTTGCTCCTCTACAAAACAG
ACCTTAAAACCCTAAAGGCTTAAGTAGCACCCTCGCAAGCTCGGGCAAATCGCTGAATATTCCTTTTGTC
TCCGACCATCAGGCACCTGAGTCGCTGTCTTTTTCGTGACATTCAGTTCGCTGCGCTCACGGCTCTGGCA
GTGAATGGGGGTAAATGGCACTACAGGCGCCTTTTATGGATTCATGCAAGGAAACTACCCATAATACAAG
AAAAGCCCGTCACGGGCTTCTCAGGGCGTTTTATGGCGGGTCTGCTATGTGGTGCTATCTGACTTTTTGC
TGTTCAGCAGTTCCTGCCCTCTGATTTTCCAGTCTGACCACTTCGGATTATCCCGTGACAGGTCATTCAG
ACTGGCTAATGCACCCAGTAAGGCAGCGGTATCATCAACAGGCTTACCCGTCTTACTGTCCCTAGTGCTT
GGATTCTCACCAATAAAAAACGCCCGGCGGCAACCGAGCGTTCTGAACAAATCCAGATGGAGTTCTGAGG
TCATTACTGGATCTATCAACAGGAGTCCAAGCGAGCTCTCGAACCCCAGAGTCCCGCTCAGAAGAACTCG
TCAAGAAGGCGATAGAAGGCGATGCGCTGCGAATCGGGAGCGGCGATACCGTAAAGCACGAGGAAGCGGT
CAGCCCATTCGCCGCCAAGCTCTTCAGCAATATCACGGGTAGCCAACGCTATGTCCTGATAGCGGTCCGC
CACACCCAGCCGGCCACAGTCGATGAATCCAGAAAAGCGGCCATTTTCCACCATGATATTCGGCAAGCAG
GCATCGCCATGGGTCACGACGAGATCCTCGCCGTCGGGCATGCGCGCCTTGAGCCTGGCGAACAGTTCGG
CTGGCGCGAGCCCCTGATGCTCTTCGTCCAGATCATCCTGATCGACAAGACCGGCTTCCATCCGAGTACG
TGCTCGCTCGATGCGATGTTTCGCTTGGTGGTCGAATGGGCAGGTAGCCGGATCAAGCGTATGCAGCCGC
CGCATTGCATCAGCCATGATGGATACTTTCTCGGCAGGAGCAAGGTGAGATGACAGGAGATCCTGCCCCG
GCACTTCGCCCAATAGCAGCCAGTCCCTTCCCGCTTCAGTGACAACGTCGAGCACAGCTGCGCAAGGAAC
GCCCGTCGTGGCCAGCCACGATAGCCGCGCTGCCTCGTCCTGCAGTTCATTCAGGGCACCGGACAGGTCG
GTCTTGACAAAAAGAACCGGGCGCCCCTGCGCTGACAGCCGGAACACGGCGGCATCAGAGCAGCCGATTG
TCTGTTGTGCCCAGTCATAGCCGAATAGCCTCTCCACCCAAGCGGCCGGAGAACCTGCGTGCAATCCATC
TTGTTCAATCATGCGAAACGATCCTCATCCTGTCTCTTGATCAGATCTTGATCCCCTGCGCCATCAGATC
CTTGGCGGCAAGAAAGCCATCCAGTTTACTTTGCAGGGCTTCCCAACCTTACCAGAGGGCGCCCCAGCTG
GCAATTCCGACGTCTAAGAAACCATTATTATCATGACATTAACCTATAAAA
